Addgene plasmid #49771: pICH47742::2x35S-5’UTR-hCas9(STOP)-NOST
Purpose: Level 1 hCas9 module
Depositing lab: Sophien Kamoun. Depositing organization: Sainsbury Laboratory, Norwich. Publication: Plant genome editing made easy: targeted mutagenesis in model and crop plants using the CRISPR/Cas system. Belhaj K, Chaparro-Garcia A, Kamoun S, Nekrasov V. Plant Methods. 2013 Oct 11;9(1):39. 10.1186/1746-4811-9-39 PubMed 24112467.
Backbone
  Vector backbone: pICH47742
  Vector type: CRISPR
Growth in bacteria
  Bacterial resistance: Ampicillin, 100 μg/mL
  Growth temperature: 37°C
  Growth strain: DH5alpha
  Copy number: High Copy
Gene/Insert
  Gene/Insert name: 35Sp::hCas9
  Species: Synthetic
Resource information
  A portion of this plasmid was derived from a plasmid made by: hCas9 from George Church
Terms and licenses: Academic/Nonprofit Terms; Industry Terms: Not Available to Industry
Depositor comments: We removed BsaI and BbsI sites from hCas9 preserving the amino acid composition and placed it under the 35S promoter using the Golden Gate system from S. Marillonnet.
How to cite: pICH47742::2x35S-5’UTR-hCas9(STOP)-NOST was a gift from Sophien Kamoun (Addgene plasmid # 49771 ; http://n2t.net/addgene:49771 ; RRID:Addgene_49771)
