[The description below was written by a language model from this plasmid's Addgene catalogue record, the feature table of its GenBank file and pLannotate feature annotations shown in this document.]
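Description:
pICH47742::2x35S-5'UTR-hCas9(STOP)-NOST is a Level 1 Golden Gate module carrying a plant expression cassette for Cas9, built in the pICH47742 backbone for CRISPR/Cas genome editing in plants. The 9.6 kb plasmid is maintained in E. coli at high copy through a ColE1/pUC-type origin and selected with ampicillin (AmpR under its own bla promoter). The backbone also carries the IncP oriV together with trfA, the broad-host-range replication pair that permits maintenance in Agrobacterium. The cassette sits between left and right border repeats of nopaline-type T-DNA, so it has the layout of a binary vector. A short TetR fragment is annotated as a backbone remnant.

The transcription unit consists of the enhanced cauliflower mosaic virus 35S promoter with a duplicated enhancer region, followed by the tobacco mosaic virus Ω leader as a translational enhancer (the "5'UTR" of the name). Next come the Streptococcus pyogenes Cas9 coding sequence with its own stop codon and the nopaline synthase terminator and polyadenylation signal. The Cas9 gene is the human codon-optimised hCas9 version obtained from another laboratory. The depositors removed its internal BsaI and BbsI sites without changing the encoded protein, making it compatible with the type IIS enzymes used in Golden Gate assembly.

As a Level 1 module, it is meant to be combined with other transcription units, presumably guide RNA and selection cassettes, into higher-level constructs for targeted mutagenesis in model and crop plants. The two accompanying GenBank records are short partial reads (891 and 527 bp). Their only annotation is an incidental match to a Factor Xa site, so they add nothing to the full-sequence feature table.
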