Features (pLannotate 1.2.2; 12 found; start..end, strand, type, name):
    111..787     +  promoter       CaMV 35S promoter (enhanced): cauliflower mosaic virus 35S promoter with a duplicated enhancer region
    812..865     +  misc_feature   TMV Ω: translational enhancer from the tobacco mosaic virus 5'-leader sequence (Gallie et al., 1988)
    874..4977    +  CDS            cas9: CAS9_STRP1 - Also known as csn1 From Streptococcus pyogenes serotype M1.
   5026..5278    +  terminator     NOS terminator: nopaline synthase terminator and poly(A) signal
   5326..5350    +  misc_feature   RB T-DNA repeat: right border repeat from nopaline C58 T-DNA
   5462..5482    -  CDS            TetR (fragment): tetracycline resistance regulatory protein; tetR
   5509..6654    -  CDS            trfA: TRFA_ECOLX - Experimental evidence at protein level: Swiss-Prot protein existence level 1. Also involved in plasmid copy number control, promoting intermolecular coupling of protein bound iterons at oriV, which inhibits replication initiation. From Escherichia coli.
   6990..7578    -  rep_origin     ori: high-copy-number ColE1/pMB1/pBR322/pUC origin of replication
   7749..8609    -  CDS            AmpR: β-lactamase; bla; confers resistance to ampicillin, carbenicillin, and related antibiotics
   8610..8714    -  promoter       AmpR promoter: bla
   8801..9432    -  rep_origin     oriV: incP origin of replication
   9524..9548    +  misc_feature   LB T-DNA repeat: left border repeat from nopaline C58 T-DNA
>Addgene plasmid #49771 | pICH47742::2x35S-5’UTR-hCas9(STOP)-NOST | depositor full sequence | sequence record 74308 | pICH47742::2x35S-5’UTR-hCas9(STOP)-NOST sequence 9623 bps
TCTGTGAAGACAAGCAAGAATTCAAGCTTGGAGGTCAACATGGTGGAGCACGACACTCTGGTCTACTCCA
AAAATGTCAAAGATACAGTCTCAGAAGATCAAAGGGCTATTGAGACTTTTCAACAAAGGATAATTTCGGG
AAACCTCCTCGGATTCCATTGCCCAGCTATCTGTCACTTCATCGAAAGGACAGTAGAAAAGGAAGGTGGC
TCCTACAAATGCCATCATTGCGATAAAGGAAAGGCTATCATTCAAGATCTCTCTGCCGACAGTGGTCCCA
AAGATGGACCCCCACCCACGAGGAGCATCGTGGAAAAAGAAGAGGTTCCAACCACGTCTACAAAGCAAGT
GGATTGATGTGATAACATGGTGGAGCACGACACTCTGGTCTACTCCAAAAATGTCAAAGATACAGTCTCA
GAAGATCAAAGGGCTATTGAGACTTTTCAACAAAGGATAATTTCGGGAAACCTCCTCGGATTCCATTGCC
CAGCTATCTGTCACTTCATCGAAAGGACAGTAGAAAAGGAAGGTGGCTCCTACAAATGCCATCATTGCGA
TAAAGGAAAGGCTATCATTCAAGATCTCTCTGCCGACAGTGGTCCCAAAGATGGACCCCCACCCACGAGG
AGCATCGTGGAAAAAGAAGAGGTTCCAACCACGTCTACAAAGCAAGTGGATTGATGTGACATCTCCACTG
ACGTAAGGGATGACGCACAATCCCACTATCCTTCGCAAGACCCTTCCTCTATATAAGGAAGTTCATTTCA
TTTGGAGAGGACACGCTCGAGTATAAGAGCTCATTTTTACAACAATTACCAACAACAACAAACAACAAAC
AACATTACAATTACATTTACAATTATCGATACAATGGACAAGAAGTACTCCATTGGGCTCGATATCGGCA
CAAACAGCGTCGGCTGGGCCGTCATTACGGACGAGTACAAGGTGCCGAGCAAAAAATTCAAAGTTCTGGG
CAATACCGATCGCCACAGCATAAAGAAGAACCTCATTGGCGCCCTCCTGTTCGACTCCGGGGAGACGGCC
GAAGCCACGCGGCTCAAAAGAACAGCACGGCGCAGATATACCCGCAGAAAGAATCGGATCTGCTACCTGC
AGGAGATCTTTAGTAATGAGATGGCTAAGGTGGATGACTCTTTCTTCCATAGGCTGGAGGAGTCCTTTTT
GGTGGAGGAGGATAAAAAGCACGAGCGCCACCCAATCTTTGGCAATATCGTGGACGAGGTGGCGTACCAT
GAAAAGTACCCAACCATATATCATCTGAGGAAGAAGCTTGTAGACAGTACTGATAAGGCTGACTTGCGGT
TGATCTATCTCGCGCTGGCGCATATGATCAAATTTCGGGGACACTTCCTCATCGAGGGGGACCTGAACCC
AGACAACAGCGATGTCGACAAACTCTTTATCCAACTGGTTCAGACTTACAATCAGCTTTTCGAAGAGAAC
CCGATCAACGCATCCGGAGTTGACGCCAAAGCAATCCTGAGCGCTAGGCTGTCCAAATCCCGGCGGCTCG
AAAACCTCATCGCACAGCTCCCTGGGGAGAAGAAGAACGGCCTGTTTGGTAATCTTATCGCCCTGTCACT
CGGGCTGACCCCCAACTTTAAATCTAACTTCGACCTGGCCGAAGATGCCAAGCTTCAACTGAGCAAAGAC
ACCTACGATGATGATCTCGACAATCTGCTGGCCCAGATCGGCGACCAGTACGCAGACCTTTTTTTGGCGG
CAAAGAACCTGTCAGACGCCATTCTGCTGAGTGATATTCTGCGAGTGAACACGGAGATCACCAAAGCTCC
GCTGAGCGCTAGTATGATCAAGCGCTATGATGAGCACCACCAAGACTTGACTTTGCTGAAGGCCCTTGTC
AGACAGCAACTGCCTGAGAAGTACAAGGAAATTTTCTTCGATCAGTCTAAAAATGGCTACGCCGGATACA
TTGACGGCGGAGCAAGCCAGGAGGAATTTTACAAATTTATTAAGCCCATCTTGGAAAAAATGGACGGCAC
CGAGGAGCTGCTGGTAAAGCTTAACAGAGAAGATCTGTTGCGCAAACAGCGCACTTTCGACAATGGAAGC
ATCCCCCACCAGATTCACCTGGGCGAACTGCACGCTATCCTCAGGCGGCAAGAGGATTTCTACCCCTTTT
TGAAAGATAACAGGGAAAAGATTGAGAAAATCCTCACATTTCGGATACCCTACTATGTAGGCCCCCTCGC
CCGGGGAAATTCCAGATTCGCGTGGATGACTCGCAAATCAGAAGAGACTATCACTCCCTGGAACTTCGAG
GAAGTCGTGGATAAGGGGGCCTCTGCCCAGTCCTTCATCGAAAGGATGACTAACTTTGATAAAAATCTGC
CTAACGAAAAGGTGCTTCCTAAACACTCTCTGCTGTACGAGTACTTCACAGTTTATAACGAGCTCACCAA
GGTCAAATACGTCACAGAAGGGATGAGAAAGCCAGCATTCCTGTCTGGAGAGCAGAAGAAAGCTATCGTG
GACCTCCTCTTCAAGACGAACCGGAAAGTTACCGTGAAACAGCTCAAAGAAGATTATTTCAAAAAGATTG
AATGTTTCGACTCTGTTGAAATCAGCGGAGTGGAGGATCGCTTCAACGCATCCCTGGGAACGTATCACGA
TCTCCTGAAAATCATTAAAGACAAGGACTTCCTGGACAATGAGGAGAACGAGGACATTCTTGAGGACATT
GTCCTCACCCTTACGTTGTTTGAAGATAGGGAGATGATTGAAGAACGCTTGAAAACTTACGCTCATCTCT
TCGACGACAAAGTCATGAAACAGCTCAAGAGGCGCCGATATACAGGATGGGGGCGGCTGTCAAGAAAACT
GATCAATGGGATCCGAGACAAGCAGAGTGGAAAGACAATCCTGGATTTTCTTAAGTCCGATGGATTTGCC
AACCGGAACTTCATGCAGTTGATCCATGATGACTCTCTCACCTTTAAGGAGGACATCCAGAAAGCACAAG
TTTCTGGCCAGGGGGACAGTCTCCACGAGCACATCGCTAATCTTGCAGGTAGCCCAGCTATCAAAAAGGG
AATACTGCAGACCGTTAAGGTCGTGGATGAACTCGTCAAAGTAATGGGAAGGCATAAGCCCGAGAATATC
GTTATCGAGATGGCCCGAGAGAACCAAACTACCCAGAAGGGACAGAAGAACAGTAGGGAAAGGATGAAGA
GGATTGAAGAGGGTATAAAAGAACTGGGGTCCCAAATCCTTAAGGAACACCCAGTTGAAAACACCCAGCT
TCAGAATGAGAAGCTCTACCTGTACTACCTGCAGAACGGCAGGGACATGTACGTGGATCAGGAACTGGAC
ATCAATCGGCTCTCCGACTACGACGTGGATCATATCGTGCCCCAGTCTTTTCTCAAAGATGATTCTATTG
ATAATAAAGTGTTGACAAGATCCGATAAAAATAGAGGGAAGAGTGATAACGTCCCCTCAGAAGAAGTTGT
CAAGAAAATGAAAAATTATTGGCGGCAGCTGCTGAACGCCAAACTGATCACACAACGGAAGTTCGATAAT
CTGACTAAGGCTGAACGAGGTGGCCTGTCTGAGTTGGATAAAGCCGGCTTCATCAAAAGGCAGCTTGTTG
AGACACGCCAGATCACCAAGCACGTGGCCCAAATTCTCGATTCACGCATGAACACCAAGTACGATGAAAA
TGACAAACTGATTCGAGAGGTGAAAGTTATTACTCTGAAGTCTAAGCTGGTTTCAGATTTCAGAAAGGAC
TTTCAGTTTTATAAGGTGAGAGAGATCAACAATTACCACCATGCGCATGATGCCTACCTGAATGCAGTGG
TAGGCACTGCACTTATCAAAAAATATCCCAAGCTTGAATCTGAATTTGTTTACGGAGACTATAAAGTGTA
CGATGTTAGGAAAATGATCGCAAAGTCTGAGCAGGAAATAGGCAAGGCCACCGCTAAGTACTTCTTTTAC
AGCAATATTATGAATTTTTTCAAGACCGAGATTACACTGGCCAATGGAGAGATTCGGAAGCGACCACTTA
TCGAAACAAACGGAGAAACAGGAGAAATCGTGTGGGACAAGGGTAGGGATTTCGCGACAGTCCGGAAGGT
CCTGTCCATGCCGCAGGTGAACATCGTTAAAAAGACCGAAGTACAGACCGGAGGCTTCTCCAAGGAAAGT
ATCCTCCCGAAAAGGAACAGCGACAAGCTGATCGCACGCAAAAAAGATTGGGACCCCAAGAAATACGGCG
GATTCGATTCTCCTACAGTCGCTTACAGTGTACTGGTTGTGGCCAAAGTGGAGAAAGGGAAGTCTAAAAA
ACTCAAAAGCGTCAAGGAACTGCTGGGCATCACAATCATGGAGCGATCAAGCTTCGAAAAAAACCCCATC
GACTTTCTCGAGGCGAAAGGATATAAAGAGGTCAAAAAAGACCTCATCATTAAGCTTCCCAAGTACTCTC
TCTTTGAGCTTGAAAACGGCCGGAAACGAATGCTCGCTAGTGCGGGCGAGCTGCAGAAAGGTAACGAGCT
GGCACTGCCCTCTAAATACGTTAATTTCTTGTATCTGGCCAGCCACTATGAAAAGCTCAAAGGATCTCCC
GAAGATAATGAGCAGAAGCAGCTGTTCGTGGAACAACACAAACACTACCTTGATGAGATCATCGAGCAAA
TAAGCGAATTCTCCAAAAGAGTGATCCTCGCCGACGCTAACCTCGATAAGGTGCTTTCTGCTTACAATAA
GCACAGGGATAAGCCCATCAGGGAGCAGGCAGAAAACATTATCCACTTGTTTACTCTGACCAACTTGGGC
GCGCCTGCAGCCTTCAAGTACTTCGACACCACCATAGACAGAAAGCGGTACACCTCTACAAAGGAGGTCC
TGGACGCCACACTGATTCATCAGTCAATTACGGGGCTCTATGAAACAAGAATCGACCTCTCTCAGCTCGG
TGGAGACAGCAGGGCTGACCCCAAGAAGAAGAGGAAGGTGTGAGCTTGTCAAGCAGATCGTTCAAACATT
TGGCAATAAAGTTTCTTAAGATTGAATCCTGTTGCCGGTCTTGCGATGATTATCATATAATTTCTGTTGA
ATTACGTTAAGCATGTAATAATTAACATGTAATGCATGACGTTATTTATGAGATGGGTTTTTATGATTAG
AGTCCCGCAATTATACATTTAATACGCGATAGAAAACAAAATATAGCGCGCAAACTAGGATAAATTATCG
CGCGCGGTGTCATCTATGTTACTAGATCGACGCTACTATTGTCTTCTGCACGAAGTGGTTTAAACTATCA
GTGTTTGACAGGATATATTGGCGGGTAAACCTAAGAGAAAAGAGCGTTTATTAGAATAATCGGATATTTA
AAAGGGCGTGAAAAGGTTTATCCGTTCGTCCATTTGTATGTGCATGCCAACCACAGGGTTCCCCAGATCA
GGCGCTGGCTGCTGAACCCCCAGCCGGAACTGACCCCACAAGGCCCTAGCGTTTGCAATGCACCAGGTCA
TCATTGACCCAGGCGTGTTCCACCAGGCCGCTGCCTCGCAACTCTTCGCAGGCTTCGCCGACCTGCTCGC
GCCACTTCTTCACGCGGGTGGAATCCGATCCGCACATGAGGCGGAAGGTTTCCAGCTTGAGCGGGTACGG
CTCCCGGTGCGAGCTGAAATAGTCGAACATCCGTCGGGCCGTCGGCGACAGCTTGCGGTACTTCTCCCAT
ATGAATTTCGTGTAGTGGTCGCCAGCAAACAGCACGACGATTTCCTCGTCGATCAGGACCTGGCAACGGG
ACGTTTTCTTGCCACGGTCCAGGACGCGGAAGCGGTGCAGCAGCGACACCGATTCCAGGTGCCCAACGCG
GTCGGACGTGAAGCCCATCGCCGTCGCCTGTAGGCGCGACAGGCATTCCTCGGCCTTCGTGTAATACCGG
CCATTGATCGACCAGCCCAGGTCCTGGCAAAGCTCGTAGAACGTGAAGGTGATCGGCTCGCCGATAGGGG
TGCGCTTCGCGTACTCCAACACCTGCTGCCACACCAGTTCGTCATCGTCGGCCCGCAGCTCGACGCCGGT
GTAGGTGATCTTCACGTCCTTGTTGACGTGGAAAATGACCTTGTTTTGCAGCGCCTCGCGCGGGATTTTC
TTGTTGCGCGTGGTGAACAGGGCAGAGCGGGCCGTGTCGTTTGGCATCGCTCGCATCGTGTCCGGCCACG
GCGCAATATCGAACAAGGAAAGCTGCATTTCCTTGATCTGCTGCTTCGTGTGTTTCAGCAACGCGGCCTG
CTTGGCCTCGCTGACCTGTTTTGCCAGGTCCTCGCCGGCGGTTTTTCGCTTCTTGGTCGTCATAGTTCCT
CGCGTGTCGATGGTCATCGACTTCGCCAAACCTGCCGCCTCCTGTTCAAGACGACGCGAACGCTCCACGG
CGGCCGATGGCGCGGGCAGGGCAGGGGGAGCCAGTTGCACGCTGTCGCGCTCGATCTTGGCCGTAGCTTG
CTGGACCATCGAGCCGACGGACTGGAAGGTTTCGCGGGGCGCACGCATGACGGTGCGGCTTGCGATGGTT
TCGGCATCCTCGGCGGAAAACCCCGCGTCGATCAGTTCTTGCCTGTATGCCTTCCGGTCAAACGTCCGAT
TCATTCACCCTCCTTGCGGGATTGCCCCGACTCACGCCGGGGCAATGTGCCCTTATTCCTGATTTGACCC
GCCTGGTGCCTTGGTGTCCAGATAATCCACCTTATCGGCAATGAAGTCGGTCCCGTAGACCGTCTGGCCG
TCCTTCTCGTACTTGGTATTCCGAATCTTGCCCTGCACGAATACCAGCGACCCCTTGCCCAAATACTTGC
CGTGGGCCTCGGCCTGAGAGCCAAAACACTTGATGCGGAAGAAGTCGGTGCGCTCCTGCTTGTCGCCGGC
ATCGTTGCGCCACATCTAGGATCTGCCAGGAACCGTAAAAAGGCCGCGTTGCTGGCGTTTTTCCATAGGC
TCCGCCCCCCTGACGAGCATCACAAAAATCGACGCTCAAGTCAGAGGTGGCGAAACCCGACAGGACTATA
AAGATACCAGGCGTTTCCCCCTGGAAGCTCCCTCGTGCGCTCTCCTGTTCCGACCCTGCCGCTTACCGGA
TACCTGTCCGCCTTTCTCCCTTCGGGAAGCGTGGCGCTTTCTCATAGCTCACGCTGTAGGTATCTCAGTT
CGGTGTAGGTCGTTCGCTCCAAGCTGGGCTGTGTGCACGAACCCCCCGTTCAGCCCGACCGCTGCGCCTT
ATCCGGTAACTATCGTCTTGAGTCCAACCCGGTAAGACACGACTTATCGCCACTGGCAGCAGCCACTGGT
AACAGGATTAGCAGAGCGAGGTATGTAGGCGGTGCTACAGAGTTCTTGAAGTGGTGGCCTAACTACGGCT
ACACTAGAAGGACAGTATTTGGTATCTGCGCTCTGCTGAAGCCAGTTACCTTCGGAAAAAGAGTTGGTAG
CTCTTGATCCGGCAAACAAACCACCGCTGGTAGCGGTGGTTTTTTTGTTTGCAAGCAGCAGATTACGCGC
AGAAAAAAAGGATCTCAAGAAGATCCTTTGATCTTTTCTACGGGGTCTGACGCTCAGTGGAACGAAAACT
CACGTTAAGGGATTTTGGTCATGAGATTATCAAAAAGGATCTTCACCTAGATCCTTTTAAATTAAAAATG
AAGTTTTAAATCAATCTAAAGTATATATGAGTAAACTTGGTCTGACAGTTACCAATGCTTAATCAGTGAG
GCACCTATCTCAGCGATCTGTCTATTTCGTTCATCCATAGTTGCCTGACTCCCCGTCGTGTAGATAACTA
CGATACGGGAGGGCTTACCATCTGGCCCCAGTGCTGCAATGATACCGCGAGAACCACGCTCACCGGCTCC
AGATTTATCAGCAATAAACCAGCCAGCCGGAAGGGCCGAGCGCAGAAGTGGTCCTGCAACTTTATCCGCC
TCCATCCAGTCTATTAATTGTTGCCGGGAAGCTAGAGTAAGTAGTTCGCCAGTTAATAGTTTGCGCAACG
TTGTTGCCATTGCTACAGGCATCGTGGTGTCACGCTCGTCGTTTGGTATGGCTTCATTCAGCTCCGGTTC
CCAACGATCAAGGCGAGTTACATGATCCCCCATGTTGTGCAAAAAAGCGGTTAGCTCCTTCGGTCCTCCG
ATCGTTGTCAGAAGTAAGTTGGCCGCAGTGTTATCACTCATGGTTATGGCAGCACTGCATAATTCTCTTA
CTGTCATGCCATCCGTAAGATGCTTTTCTGTGACTGGTGAGTACTCAACCAAGTCATTCTGAGAATAGTG
TATGCGGCGACCGAGTTGCTCTTGCCCGGCGTCAATACGGGATAATACCGCGCCACATAGCAGAACTTTA
AAAGTGCTCATCATTGGAAAACGTTCTTCGGGGCGAAAACTCTCAAGGATCTTACCGCTGTTGAGATCCA
GTTCGATGTAACCCACTCGTGCACCCAACTGATCTTCAGCATCTTTTACTTTCACCAGCGTTTCTGGGTG
AGCAAAAACAGGAAGGCAAAATGCCGCAAAAAAGGGAATAAGGGCGACACGGAAATGTTGAATACTCATA
CTCTTCCTTTTTCAATATTATTGAAGCATTTATCAGGGTTATTGTCTCATGAGCGGATACATATTTGAAT
GTATTTAGAAAAATAAACAAATAGGGGTTCCGCGCACGAATTGGCCAGCGCTGCCATTTTTGGGGTGAGG
CCGTTCGCGGCCGAGGGGCGCAGCCCCTGGGGGGATGGGAGGCCCGCGTTAGCGGGCCGGGAGGGTTCGA
GAAGGGGGGGCACCCCCCTTCGGCGTGCGCGGTCACGCGCACAGGGCGCAGCCCTGGTTAAAAACAAGGT
TTATAAATATTGGTTTAAAAGCAGGTTAAAAGACAGGTTAGCGGTGGCCGAAAAACGGGCGGAAACCCTT
GCAAATGCTGGATTTTCTGCCTGTGGACAGCCCCTCAAATGTCAATAGGTGCGCCCCTCATCTGTCAGCA
CTCTGCCCCTCAAGTGTCAAGGATCGCGCCCCTCATCTGTCAGTAGTCGCGCCCCTCAAGTGTCAATACC
GCAGGGCACTTATCCCCAGGCTTGTCCACATCATCTGTGGGAAACTCGCGTAAAATCAGGCGTTTTCGCC
GATTTGCGAGGCTGGCCAGCTCCACGTCGCCGGCCGAAATCGAGCCTGCCCCTCATCTGTCAACGCCGCG
CCGGGTGAGTCGGCCCCTCAAGTGTCAACGTCCGCCCCTCATCTGTCAGTGAGGGCCAAGTTTTCCGCGA
GGTATCCACAACGCCGGCGGCCGCGGTGTCTCGCACACGGCTTCGACGGCGTTTCTGGCGCGTTTGCAGG
GCCATAGACGGCCGCCAGCCCAGCGGCGAGGGCAACCAGCCCGGTGAGCGTCGCAAAGGAGATCCTGATC
TGACTGATGGGCTGCCTGTATCGAGTGGTGATTTTGTGCCGAGCTGCCGGTCGGGGAGCTGTTGGCTGGC
TGGTGGCAGGATATATTGTGGTGTAAACAAATTGACGCTTAGACAACTTAATAACACATTGCGGACGTTT
TTAATGTACTGGGGTGGATGCAGTGGGCCCCAC
