LOCUS       Exported 527 bp ds-DNA linear SYN 21-MAY-2021
DEFINITION  Level 1 hCas9 module.
ACCESSION   .
VERSION     .
KEYWORDS    pICH47742::2x35S-5'UTR-hCas9(STOP)-NOST
SOURCE      synthetic DNA construct
  ORGANISM  synthetic DNA construct
REFERENCE   1 (bases 1 to 527)
  AUTHORS   Belhaj K, Chaparro-Garcia A, Kamoun S, Nekrasov V
  TITLE     Plant genome editing made easy: targeted mutagenesis in model and
            crop plants using the CRISPR/Cas system.
  JOURNAL   Plant Methods. 2013 Oct 11;9(1):39.
  PUBMED    24112467
REFERENCE   2 (bases 1 to 527)
  AUTHORS   .
  TITLE     Direct Submission
  JOURNAL   Exported May 21, 2021 from SnapGene Server 1.1.58
            http://www.snapgene.com
FEATURES             Location/Qualifiers
     source          1..527
                     /organism="synthetic DNA construct"
                     /mol_type="other DNA"
ORIGIN
        1 agaggacacg ctcgagtata agagctcatt tttacaacaa ttaccaacaa caacaaacaa
       61 caaacaacat tacaattaca tttacaatta tcgatacaat ggacaagaag tactccattg
      121 ggctcgatat cggcacaaac agcgtcggct gggccgtcat tacggacgag tacaaggtgc
      181 cgagcaaaaa attcaaagtt ctgggcaata ccgatcgcca cagcataaag aagaacctca
      241 ttggcgccct cctgttcgac tccggggaga cggccgaagc cacgcggctc aaaagaacag
      301 cacggcgcag atatacccgc agaaagaatc ggatctgcta cctgcaggag atctttagta
      361 atgagatggc taaggtggat gactctttct tccataggct ggaggagtcc tttttggtgg
      421 aggaggataa aaagcacgag cgccacccaa tctttggcaa tatcgtggac gaggtggcgt
      481 accatgaaaa gtacccaacc atatatcatc tgaggaagaa gcttgta
//
