LOCUS       Exported 891 bp ds-DNA linear SYN 21-MAY-2021
DEFINITION  Level 1 hCas9 module.
ACCESSION   .
VERSION     .
KEYWORDS    pICH47742::2x35S-5'UTR-hCas9(STOP)-NOST
SOURCE      synthetic DNA construct
  ORGANISM  synthetic DNA construct
REFERENCE   1 (bases 1 to 891)
  AUTHORS   Belhaj K, Chaparro-Garcia A, Kamoun S, Nekrasov V
  TITLE     Plant genome editing made easy: targeted mutagenesis in model and
            crop plants using the CRISPR/Cas system.
  JOURNAL   Plant Methods. 2013 Oct 11;9(1):39.
  PUBMED    24112467
REFERENCE   2 (bases 1 to 891)
  AUTHORS   .
  TITLE     Direct Submission
  JOURNAL   Exported May 21, 2021 from SnapGene Server 1.1.58
            http://www.snapgene.com
FEATURES             Location/Qualifiers
     source          1..891
                     /organism="synthetic DNA construct"
                     /mol_type="other DNA"
     CDS             complement(86..97)
                     /codon_start=1
                     /product="Factor Xa recognition and cleavage site"
                     /label=Factor Xa site
                     /translation="IEGR"
ORIGIN
        1 cgttgtgtga tcagtttggc gttcagcagc tgccgccaat aatttttcat tttcttgaca
       61 acttcttctg aggggacgtt atcactcttc cctctatttt tatcggatct tgtcaacact
      121 ttattatcaa tagaatcatc tttgagaaaa gactggggca cgatatgatc cacgtcgtag
      181 tcggagagcc gattgatgtc cagttcctga tccacgtaca tgtccctgcc gttctgcagg
      241 tagtacaggt agagcttctc attctgaagc tgggtgtttt caactgggtg ttccttaagg
      301 atttgggacc ccagttcttt tataccctct tcaatcctct tcatcctttc cctactgttc
      361 ttctgtccct tctgggtagt ttggttctct cgggccatct cgataacgat attctcgggc
      421 ttatgccttc ccattacttt gacgagttca tccacgacct taacggtctg cagtattccc
      481 tttttgatag ctgggctacc tgcaagatta gcgatgtgct cgtggagact gtccccctgg
      541 ccagaaactt gtgctttctg gatgtcctcc ttaaaggtga gagagtcatc atggatcaac
      601 tgcatgaagt tccggttggc aaatccatcg gacttaagaa aatccaggat tgtctttcca
      661 ctctgcttgt ctcggatccc attgatcagt tttcttgaca gccgccccca tcctgtatat
      721 cggcgcctct tgagctgttt catgactttg tcgtcgaaga gatgagcgta agttttcaag
      781 cgttcttcaa tcatctccct atcttcaaac aacgtaaggg tgaggacaat gtcctcaaga
      841 atgtcctcgt tctcctcatt gtccaggaag tccttgtctt taatgatttt c
//
