>Addgene plasmid #49771 | pICH47742::2x35S-5’UTR-hCas9(STOP)-NOST | addgene partial sequence | sequence record 76736 | RB-F1 5'-ggataaaccttttcacgccc-3'
TGTCAAACACTGATAGTTTAAACCACTTCGTGCAGAAGACAATAGTAGCGTCGATCTAGTAACATAGATG
ACACCGCGCGCGATAATTTATCCTAGTTTGCGCGCTATATTTTGTTTTCTATCGCGTATTAAATGTATAA
TTGCGGGACTCTAATCATAAAAACCCATCTCATAAATAACGTCATGCATTACATGTTAATTATTACATGC
TTAACGTAATTCAACAGAAATTATATGATAATCATCGCAAGACCGGCAACAGGATTCAATCTTAAGAAAC
TTTATTGCCAAATGTTTGAACGATCTGCTTGACAAGCTCACACCTTCCTCTTCTTCTTGGGGTCAGCCCT
GCTGTCTCCACCGAGCTGAGAGAGGTCGATTCTTGTTTCATAGAGCCCCGTAATTGACTGATGAATCAGT
GTGGCGTCCAGGACCTCCTTTGTAGAGGTGTACCGCTTTCTGTCTATGGTGGTGTCGAAGTACTTGAAGG
CTGCAGGCGCGCCCAAGTTGGTCAGAGTAAACAAGTGGATAATGTTTTCTGCCTGCTCCCTGATGGGCTT
ATCCCTGTGCTTATTGTAAGCAGAAAGCACCTTATCGAGGTTAGCGTCGGCGAGGATCACTCTTTTGGAG
AATTCGCTTATTTGCTCGATGATCTCATCAAGGTAGTGTTTGTGTTGTTCCACGAACAGCTGCTTCTGCT
CATTATCTTCGGGAGATCCTTTGAGCTTTTCATAGTGGCTGGCCAGATACAAGAAATTAACGTATTTAGA
GGGCAGTGCCAGCTCGTTACCTTTCTGCAGCTCGCCCGCACTAGCGAGCATTCGTTTCCGGCCGTTTTCA
AGCTCAAAGAGAGAGTACTTGGGAAGCTTAATGATGAGGTCTTTTTTGACCTCTTTATATCCTTTCGCCT
CGAGAAAGTCGATGGGGTTTTTT
